>Addgene plasmid #77883 | AK8 gRNA (BRDN0001149503) | addgene full sequence | sequence record 188582 | Addgene Assembled Sequence
CCCGGGTGCAAAGATGGATAAAGTTTTAAACAGAGAGGAATCTTTGCAGCTAATGGACCTTCTAGGTCTT
GAAAGGAGTGGGAATTGGCTCCGGTGCCCGTCAGTGGGCAGAGCGCACATCGCCCACAGTCCCCGAGAAG
TTGGGGGGAGGGGTCGGCAATTGATCCGGTGCCTAGAGAAGGTGGCGCGGGGTAAACTGGGAAAGTGATG
TCGTGTACTGGCTCCGCCTTTTTCCCGAGGGTGGGGGAGAACCGTATATAAGTGCAGTAGTCGCCGTGAA
CGTTCTTTTTCGCAACGGGTTTGCCGCCAGAACACAGGTAAGTGCCGTGTGTGGTTCCCGCGGGCCTGGC
CTCTTTACGGGTTATGGCCCTTGCGTGCCTTGAATTACTTCCACCTGGCTGCAGTACGTGATTCTTGATC
CCGAGCTTCGGGTTGGAAGTGGGTGGGAGAGTTCGAGGCCTTGCGCTTAAGGAGCCCCTTCGCCTCGTGC
TTGAGTTGAGGCCTGGCCTGGGCGCTGGGGCCGCCGCGTGCGAATCTGGTGGCACCTTCGCGCCTGTCTC
GCTGCTTTCGATAAGTCTCTAGCCATTTAAAATTTTTGATGACCTGCTGCGACGCTTTTTTTCTGGCAAG
ATAGTCTTGTAAATGCGGGCCAAGATCTGCACACTGGTATTTCGGTTTTTGGGGCCGCGGGCGGCGACGG
GGCCCGTGCGTCCCAGCGCACATGTTCGGCGAGGCGGGGCCTGCGAGCGCGGCCACCGAGAATCGGACGG
GGGTAGTCTCAAGCTGGCCGGCCTGCTCTGGTGCCTGGCCTCGCGCCGCCGTGTATCGCCCCGCCCTGGG
CGGCAAGGCTGGCCCGGTCGGCACCAGTTGCGTGAGCGGAAAGATGGCCGCTTCCCGGCCCTGCTGCAGG
GAGCTCAAAATGGAGGACGCGGCGCTCGGGAGAGCGGGCGGGTGAGTCACCCACACAAAGGAAAAGGGCC
TTTCCGTCCTCAGCCGTCGCTTCATGTGACTCCACGGAGTACCGGGCGCCGTCCAGGCACCTCGATTAGT
TCTCGAGCTTTTGGAGTACGTCGTCTTTAGGTTGGGGGGAGGGGTTTTATGCGATGGAGTTTCCCCACAC
TGAGTGGGTGGAGACTGAAGTTAGGCCAGCTTGGCACTTGATGTAATTCTCCTTGGAATTTGCCCTTTTT
GAGTTTGGATCTTGGTTCATTCTCAAGCCTCAGACAGTGGTTCAAAGTTTTTTTCTTCCATTTCAGGTGT
CGTGACGTACGGCCACCATGACCGAGTACAAGCCCACGGTGCGCCTCGCCACCCGCGACGACGTCCCCAG
GGCCGTACGCACCCTCGCCGCCGCGTTCGCCGACTACCCCGCCACGCGCCACACCGTCGATCCGGACCGC
CACATCGAGCGGGTCACCGAGCTGCAAGAACTCTTCCTCACGCGCGTCGGGCTCGACATCGGCAAGGTGT
GGGTCGCGGACGACGGCGCCGCCGTGGCGGTCTGGACCACGCCGGAGAGCGTCGAAGCGGGGGCGGTGTT
CGCCGAGATCGGCCCGCGCATGGCCGAGTTGAGCGGTTCCCGGCTGGCCGCGCAGCAACAGATGGAAGGC
CTCCTGGCGCCGCACCGGCCCAAGGAGCCCGCGTGGTTCCTGGCCACCGTCGGAGTCTCGCCCGACCACC
AGGGCAAGGGTCTGGGCAGCGCCGTCGTGCTCCCCGGAGTGGAGGCGGCCGAGCGCGCCGGGGTGCCCGC
CTTCCTGGAGACCTCCGCGCCCCGCAACCTCCCCTTCTACGAGCGGCTCGGCTTCACCGTCACCGCCGAC
GTCGAGGTGCCCGAAGGACCGCGCACCTGGTGCATGACCCGCAAGCCCGGTGCCTGAACGCGTTAAGTCG
ACAATCAACCTCTGGATTACAAAATTTGTGAAAGATTGACTGGTATTCTTAACTATGTTGCTCCTTTTAC
GCTATGTGGATACGCTGCTTTAATGCCTTTGTATCATGCTATTGCTTCCCGTATGGCTTTCATTTTCTCC
TCCTTGTATAAATCCTGGTTGCTGTCTCTTTATGAGGAGTTGTGGCCCGTTGTCAGGCAACGTGGCGTGG
TGTGCACTGTGTTTGCTGACGCAACCCCCACTGGTTGGGGCATTGCCACCACCTGTCAGCTCCTTTCCGG
GACTTTCGCTTTCCCCCTCCCTATTGCCACGGCGGAACTCATCGCCGCCTGCCTTGCCCGCTGCTGGACA
GGGGCTCGGCTGTTGGGCACTGACAATTCCGTGGTGTTGTCGGGGAAATCATCGTCCTTTCCTTGGCTGC
TCGCCTGTGTTGCCACCTGGATTCTGCGCGGGACGTCCTTCTGCTACGTCCCTTCGGCCCTCAATCCAGC
GGACCTTCCTTCCCGCGGCCTGCTGCCGGCTCTGCGGCCTCTTCCGCGTCTTCGCCTTCGCCCTCAGACG
AGTCGGATCTCCCTTTGGGCCGCCTCCCCGCGTCGACTTTAAGACCAATGACTTACAAGGCAGCTGTAGA
TCTTAGCCACTTTTTAAAAGAAAAGGGGGGACTGGAAGGGCTAATTCACTCCCAACGAAGACAAGATCTG
CTTTTTGCTTGTACTGGGTCTCTCTGGTTAGACCAGATCTGAGCCTGGGAGCTCTCTGGCTAACTAGGGA
ACCCACTGCTTAAGCCTCAATAAAGCTTGCCTTGAGTGCTTCAAGTAGTGTGTGCCCGTCTGTTGTGTGA
CTCTGGTAACTAGAGATCCCTCAGACCCTTTTAGTCAGTGTGGAAAATCTCTAGCAGTACGTATAGTAGT
TCATGTCATCTTATTATTCAGTATTTATAACTTGCAAAGAAATGAATATCAGAGAGTGAGAGGAACTTGT
TTATTGCAGCTTATAATGGTTACAAATAAAGCAATAGCATCACAAATTTCACAAATAAAGCATTTTTTTC
ACTGCATTCTAGTTGTGGTTTGTCCAAACTCATCAATGTATCTTATCATGTCTGGCTCTAGCTATCCCGC
CCCTAACTCCGCCCATCCCGCCCCTAACTCCGCCCAGTTCCGCCCATTCTCCGCCCCATGGCTGACTAAT
TTTTTTTATTTATGCAGAGGCCGAGGCCGCCTCGGCCTCTGAGCTATTCCAGAAGTAGTGAGGAGGCTTT
TTTGGAGGCCTAGGGACGTACCCAATTCGCCCTATAGTGAGTCGTATTACGCGCGCTCACTGGCCGTCGT
TTTACAACGTCGTGACTGGGAAAACCCTGGCGTTACCCAACTTAATCGCCTTGCAGCACATCCCCCTTTC
GCCAGCTGGCGTAATAGCGAAGAGGCCCGCACCGATCGCCCTTCCCAACAGTTGCGCAGCCTGAATGGCG
AATGGG
[124 nt withheld, positions 3367-3490]
C
[91 nt withheld, positions 3492-3582]
A
[49 nt withheld, positions 3584-3632]
CCTTTGACGTTGGAGTCCACGTTCTTT
[37 nt withheld, positions 3660-3696]
ACCCTATCTCGGTCTATTCTTTTGATTTATAAGGGATTTTGCCGATTTCGGCCTATTGGTTAAAAAATGA
GCTGATTTAACAAAAATTTAACGCGAATTTTAACAAAATATTAACGCTTACAATTTAGGTGGCACTTTTC
GGGGAAATGTGCGCGGAACCCCTATTTGTTTATTTTTCTAAATACATTCAAATATGTATCCGCTCATGAG
ACAATAACCCTGATAAATGCTTCAATAATATTGAAAAAGGAAGAGTATGAGTATTCAACATTTCCGTGTC
GCCCTTATTCCCTTTTTTGCGGCATTTTGCCTTCCTGTTTTTGCTCACCCAGAAACGCTGGTGAAAGTAA
AAGATGCTGAAGATCAGTTGGGTGCACGAGTGGGTTACATCGAACTGGATCTCAACAGCGGTAAGATCCT
TGAGAGTTTTCGCCCCGAAGAACGTTTTCCAATGATGAGCACTTTTAAAGTTCTGCTATGTGGCGCGGTA
TTATCCCGTATTGACGCCGGGCAAGAGCAACTCGGTCGCCGCATACACTATTCTCAGAATGACTTGGTTG
AGTACTCACCAGTCACAGAAAAGCATCTTACGGATGGCATGACAGTAAGAGAATTATGCAGTGCTGCCAT
AACCATGAGTGATAACACTGCGGCCAACTTACTTCTGACAACGATCGGAGGACCGAAGGAGCTAACCGCT
TTTTTGCACAACATGGGGGATCATGTAACTCGCCTTGATCGTTGGGAACCGGAGCTGAATGAAGCCATAC
CAAACGACGAGCGTGACACCACGATGCCTGTAGCAATGGCAACAACGTTGCGCAAACTATTAACTGGCGA
ACTACTTACTCTAGCTTCCCGGCAACAATTAATAGACTGGATGGAGGCGGATAAAGTTGCAGGACCACTT
CTGCGCTCGGCCCTTCCGGCTGGCTGGTTTATTGCTGATAAATCTGGAGCCGGTGAGCGTGGGTCTCGCG
GTATCATTGCAGCACTGGGGCCAGATGGTAAGCCCTCCCGTATCGTAGTTATCTACACGACGGGGAGTCA
GGCAACTATGGATGAACGAAATAGACAGATCGCTGAGATAGGTGCCTCACTGATTAAGCATTGGTAACTG
TCAGACCAAGTTTACTCATATATACTTTAGATTGATTTAAAACTTCATTTTTAATTTAAAAGGATCTAGG
TGAAGATCCTTTTTGATAATCTCATGACCAAAATCCCTTAACGTGAGTTTTCGTTCCACTGAGCGTCAGA
CCCCGTAGAAAAGATCAAAGGATCTTCTTGAGATCCTTTTTTTCTGCGCGTAATCTGCTGCTTGCAAACA
AAAAAACCACCGCTACCAGCGGTGGTTTGTTTGCCGGATCAAGAGCTACCAACTCTTTTTCCGAAGGTAA
CTGGCTTCAGCAGAGCGCAGATACCAAATACTGTTCTTCTAGTGTAGCCGTAGTTAGGCCACCACTTCAA
GAACTCTGTAGCACCGCCTACATACCTCGCTCTGCTAATCCTGTTACCAGTGGCTGCTGCCAGTGGCGAT
AAGTCGTGTCTTACCGGGTTGGACTCAAGACGATAGTTACCGGATAAGGCGCAGCGGTCGGGCTGAACGG
GGGGTTCGTGCACACAGCCCAGCTTGGAGCGAACGACCTACACCGAACTGAGATACCTACAGCGTGAGCT
ATGAGAAAGCGCCACGCTTCCCGAAGGGAGAAAGGCGGACAGGTATCCGGTAAGCGGCAGGGTCGGAACA
GGAGAGCGCACGAGGGAGCTTCCAGGGGGAAACGCCTGGTATCTTTATAGTCCTGTCGGGTTTCGCCACC
TCTGACTTGAGCGTCGATTTTTGTGATGCTCGTCAGGGGGGCGGAGCCTATGGAAAAACGCCAGCAACGC
GGCCTTTTTACGGTTCCTGGCCTTTTGCTGGCCTTTTGCTCACATGTTCTTTCCTGCGTTATCCCCTGAT
TCTGTGGATAACCGTATTACCGCCTTTGAGTGAGCTGATACCGCTCGCCGCAGCCGAACGACCGAGCGCA
GCGAGTCAGTGAGCGAGGAAGCGGAAGAGCGCCCAATACGCAAACCGCCTCTCCCCGCGCGTTGGCCGAT
TCATTAATGCAGCTGGCACGACAGGTTTCCCGACTGGAAAGCGGGCAGTGAGCGCAACGCAATTAATGTG
AGTTAGCTCACTCATTAGGCACCCCAGGCTTTACACTTTATGCTTCCGGCTCGTATGTTGTGTGGAATTG
TGAGCGGATAACAATTTCACACAGGAAACAGCTATGACCATGATTACGCCAAGCGCGCAATTAACCCTCA
CTAAAGGGAACAAAAGCTGGAGCTGCAAGCTTAATGTAGTCTTATGCAATACTCTTGTAGTCTTGCAACA
TGGTAACGATGAGTTAGCAACATGCCTTACAAGGAGAGAAAAAGCACCGTGCATGCCGATTGGTGGAAGT
AAGGTGGTACGATCGTGCCTTATTAGGAAGGCAACAGACGGGTCTGACATGGATTGGACGAACCACTGAA
TTGCCGCATTGCAGAGATATTGTATTTAAGTGCCTAGCTCGATACATAAACGGGTCTCTCTGGTTAGACC
AGATCTGAGCCTGGGAGCTCTCTGGCTAACTAGGGAACCCACTGCTTAAGCCTCAATAAAGCTTGCCTTG
AGTGCTTCAAGTAGTGTGTGCCCGTCTGTTGTGTGACTCTGGTAACTAGAGATCCCTCAGACCCTTTTAG
TCAGTGTGGAAAATCTCTAGCAGTGGCGCCCGAACAGGGACTTGAAAGCGAAAGGGAAACCAGAGGAGCT
CTCTCGACGCAGGACTCGGCTTGCTGAAGCGCGCACGGCAAGAGGCGAGGGGCGGCGACTGGTGAGTACG
CCAAAAATTTTGACTAGCGGAGGCTAGAAGGAGAGAGATGGGTGCGAGAGCGTCAGTATTAAGCGGGGGA
GAATTAGATCGCGATGGGAAAAAATTCGGTTAAGGCCAGGGGGAAAGAAAAAATATAAATTAAAACATAT
AGTATGGGCAAGCAGGGAGCTAGAACGATTCGCAGTTAATCCTGGCCTGTTAGAAACATCAGAAGGCTGT
AGACAAATACTGGGACAGCTACAACCATCCCTTCAGACAGGATCAGAAGAACTTAGATCATTATATAATA
CAGTAGCAACCCTCTATTGTGTGCATCAAAGGATAGAGATAAAAGACACCAAGGAAGCTTTAGACAAGAT
AGAGGAAGAGCAAAACAAAAGTAAGACCACCGCACAGCAAGCGGCCGCTGATCTTCAGACCTGGAGGAGG
AGATATGAGGGACAATTGGAGAAGTGAATTATATAAATATAAAGTAGTAAAAATTGAACCATTAGGAGTA
GCACCCACCAAGGCAAAGAGAAGAGTGGTGCAGAGAGAAAAAAGAGCAGTGGGAATAGGAGCTTTGTTCC
TTGGGTTCTTGGGAGCAGCAGGAAGCACTATGGGCGCAGCGTCAATGACGCTGACGGTACAGGCCAGACA
ATTATTGTCTGGTATAGTGCAGCAGCAGAACAATTTGCTGAGGGCTATTGAGGCGCAACAGCATCTGTTG
CAACTCACAGTCTGGGGCATCAAGCAGCTCCAGGCAAGAATCCTGGCTGTGGAAAGATACCTAAAGGATC
AACAGCTCCTGGGGATTTGGGGTTGCTCTGGAAAACTCATTTGCACCACTGCTGTGCCTTGGAATGCTAG
TTGGAGTAATAAATCTCTGGAACAGATTTGGAATCACACGACCTGGATGGAGTGGGACAGAGAAATTAAC
AATTACACAAGCTTAATACACTCCTTAATTGAAGAATCGCAAAACCAGCAAGAAAAGAATGAACAAGAAT
TATTGGAATTAGATAAATGGGCAAGTTTGTGGAATTGGTTTAACATAACAAATTGGCTGTGGTATATAAA
ATTATTCATAATGATAGTAGGAGGCTTGGTAGGTTTAAGAATAGTTTTTGCTGTACTTTCTATAGTGAAT
AGAGTTAGGCAGGGATATTCACCATTATCGTTTCAGACCCACCTCCCAACCCCGAGGGGACCCAGAGAGG
GCCTATTTCCCATGATTCCTTCATATTTGCATATACGATACAAGGCTGTTAGAGAGATAATTAGAATTAA
TTTGACTGTAAACACAAAGATATTAGTACAAAATACGTGACGTAGAAAGTAATAATTTCTTGGGTAGTTT
GCAGTTTTAAAATTATGTTTTAAAATGGACTATCATATGCTTACCGTAACTTGAAAGTATTTCGATTTCT
TGGCTTTATATATCTTGTGGAAAGGACGAAACACCGGTATCATAGGAACATCGTCAGTTTTAGAGCTAGA
AATAGCAAGTTAAAATAAGGCTAGTCCGTTATCAACTTGAAAAAGTGGCACCGAGTCGGTGCTTTTTTAA
GCTTGGCGTAACTAGATCTTGAGACAAATGGCAGTATTCATCCACAATTTTAAAAGAAAAGGGGGGATTG
GGGGGTACAGTGCAGGGGAAAGAATAGTAGACATAATAGCAACAGACATACAAACTAAAGAATTACAAAA
ACAAATTACAAAAATTCAAAATTTTCGGGTTTATTACAGGGACAGCAGAGATCCACTTTGGCGCCGGCTC
GAGGGGG
Features (pLannotate 1.2.2; 29 found; start..end, strand, type, name):
     14..80      +  CDS            small t antigen (fragment): SV40 (simian virus 40) small t antigen
    106..317     +  promoter       EF-1α core promoter: core promoter for human elongation factor EF-1α
    318..1256    +  intron         EF-1α intron A: intron upstream of the start codon of human EF-1α
   1278..1877    +  CDS            PuroR (fragment): puromycin N-acetyltransferase; pac from Streptomyces; confers resistance to puromycin
   1893..2481    +  misc_feature   WPRE: woodchuck hepatitis virus posttranscriptional regulatory element
   2532..2551    +  misc_feature   cPPT/CTS (fragment): central polypurine tract and central termination sequence of HIV-1
   2553..2786    +  LTR            3' LTR (ΔU3): self-inactivating 3' long terminal repeat (LTR) from HIV-1
   2864..2985    +  polyA_signal   SV40 poly(A) signal: SV40 polyadenylation signal
   3025..3160    +  rep_origin     SV40 ori: SV40 origin of replication
   3181..3199    -  promoter       T7 promoter: promoter for bacteriophage T7 RNA polymerase
   3207..3362    +  CDS            lacZα (fragment): LacZα fragment of β-galactosidase; lacZ fragment
   3367..3795    +  rep_origin     f1 ori (sequence partly withheld): f1 bacteriophage origin of replication; arrow indicates direction of (+) strand synthesis
   3848..3952    +  promoter       AmpR promoter: bla
   3953..4813    +  CDS            AmpR: β-lactamase; bla; confers resistance to ampicillin, carbenicillin, and related antibiotics
   4984..5572    +  rep_origin     ori: high-copy-number ColE1/pMB1/pBR322/pUC origin of replication
   5755..5847    +  CDS            lacI (fragment): lac repressor; lacI; The lac repressor binds to the lac operator to inhibit transcription in E. coli. This inhibition can be relieved by adding lactose or isopropyl-β-D-thiogalactopyranoside (IPTG).
   5860..5881    +  protein_bind   CAP binding site: CAP binding activates transcription in the presence of cAMP. E. coli catabolite activator protein
   5896..5926    +  promoter       lac promoter: promoter for the E. coli lac operon
   5934..5950    +  protein_bind   lac operator: The lac repressor binds to the lac operator to inhibit transcription in E. coli. This inhibition can be relieved by adding lactose or isopropyl-β-D-thiogalactopyranoside (IPTG). lac repressor encoded by lacI
   5995..6013    +  promoter       T3 promoter: promoter for bacteriophage T3 RNA polymerase
   6041..6267    +  promoter       RSV promoter: Rous sarcoma virus enhancer/promoter
   6268..6448    +  LTR            5' LTR (truncated): truncated 5' long terminal repeat (LTR) from HIV-1
   6495..6620    +  misc_feature   HIV-1 Ψ: packaging signal of human immunodeficiency virus type 1
   6604..6967    +  CDS            HIV-1 gag (fragment): gag protein from human immunodeficiency virus 1; gag
   7113..7346    +  misc_feature   RRE: The Rev response element (RRE) of HIV-1 allows for Rev-dependent mRNA export from the nucleus to the cytoplasm.
   7723..7749    +  CDS            Rev (fragment): human immunodeficiency virus 1 (HIV-1) Rev protein; rev; enhances nuclear export of unspliced and incompletely spliced viral mRNAs
   7753..7993    +  promoter       U6 promoter: RNA polymerase III promoter for human U6 snRNA
   8023..8098    +  misc_RNA       gRNA scaffold: guide RNA scaffold for the Streptococcus pyogenes CRISPR/Cas9 system
   8154..8271    +  misc_feature   cPPT/CTS: central polypurine tract and central termination sequence of HIV-1
