[The description below was written by a language model from this plasmid's Addgene catalogue record and pLannotate feature annotations shown in this document.]
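Description:
AK8 gRNA (BRDN0001149503) is a third-generation lentiviral single-guide RNA plasmid built on the lentiGuide-Puro backbone and designed to target human AK8 (reference transcript NM_152572.2) for CRISPR-Cas9 editing in mammalian cells. It is maintained in E. coli as a high-copy plasmid through a ColE1/pUC-type origin with ampicillin resistance (β-lactamase). The backbone also carries an f1 origin, an SV40 origin and poly(A) signal, and residual lac and T7/T3 promoter elements from the parental cloning vector.

The lentiviral transfer cassette begins with an RSV promoter fused to a truncated HIV-1 5' LTR, which makes genomic RNA production Tat-independent. This is followed by the Ψ packaging signal with a partial gag fragment and the Rev response element for Rev-dependent nuclear export. Downstream, a human U6 RNA polymerase III promoter drives the AK8-specific spacer joined to the Streptococcus pyogenes gRNA scaffold, followed by a cPPT/CTS element that aids nuclear import of the viral genome. A second expression unit uses the EF-1α core promoter with its intron A to express puromycin N-acetyltransferase, allowing puromycin selection of transduced cells. A WPRE enhances transcript expression, and a ΔU3 self-inactivating 3' LTR closes the cassette.

The plasmid does not encode Cas9, so it is meant to be used with a separate Cas9 vector such as lentiCas9-Blast or in cells that already express Cas9. It belongs to a human kinome gRNA collection associated with work on optimised sgRNA design for higher on-target activity and fewer off-target effects, and it is suited to AK8 knockout by lentiviral delivery.
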