Addgene plasmid #77883: AK8 gRNA (BRDN0001149503)
Purpose: 3rd generation lentiviral gRNA plasmid targeting human AK8
Depositing lab: John Doench & David Root. Depositing organization: Broad Institute. Publication: Optimized sgRNA design to maximize activity and minimize off-target effects of CRISPR-Cas9. Doench JG, Fusi N, Sullender M, Hegde M, Vaimberg EW, Donovan KF, Smith I, Tothova Z, Wilen C, Orchard R, Virgin HW, Listgarten J, Root DE. Nat Biotechnol. 2016 Jan 18. doi: 10.1038/nbt.3437. PubMed 26780180.
Backbone
  Vector backbone: lentiGuide-Puro
  Backbone manufacturer: Zhang Lab (Addgene plasmid # 52963)
  Vector type: Mammalian Expression, Lentiviral, CRISPR
  Selectable markers: Puromycin
Growth in bacteria
  Bacterial resistance: Ampicillin, 100 μg/mL
  Growth temperature: 37°C
  Growth strain: DH5alpha
  Copy number: High Copy
Gene/Insert
  Gene/Insert name: AK8 (alt names: AK8; NM_152572.2)
  gRNA/shRNA sequence: GTATCATAGGAACATCGTCA
  Species: H. sapiens (human)
  Entrez Gene: AK8 (a.k.a. DDX31, C9orf98, FLJ32704, FLJ36014, RP11-143F18.1)
  Promoter: hU6
  Cloning method: Unknown
  Sequencing primers: 5′ U6-F; 3′ pS2-R
Terms and licenses: Academic/Nonprofit Terms; Industry Terms: Not Available to Industry
Depositor comments: The gRNA was designed to target the following Genbank reference sequence(s): NM_152572.2. Note that this plasmid does NOT contain Cas9. It should be used in conjunction with lentiCas9-Blast (Addgene #52962) or otherwise with cell lines already expressing Cas9. Browse the full kinome gRNA library at http://www.addgene.org/pooled-library/broadgpp-human-kinome/ or visit http://www.broadinstitute.org/rnai/public/ for detailed protocols and information.
How to cite: AK8 gRNA (BRDN0001149503) was a gift from John Doench & David Root (Addgene plasmid # 77883 ; http://n2t.net/addgene:77883 ; RRID:Addgene_77883)
