>Addgene plasmid #77883 | AK8 gRNA (BRDN0001149503) | depositor partial sequence | sequence record 145343 | Target Sequence
GTATCATAGGAACATCGTCA
