>Addgene plasmid #77883 | AK8 gRNA (BRDN0001149503) | addgene partial sequence | sequence record 188581 | hU6-F
CGTAGAAAGTAATAATTTCTTGGGTAGTTTGCAGTTTTAAAATTATGTTTTAAAATGGACTATCATATGC
TTACCGTAACTTGAAAGTATTTCGATTTCTTGGCTTTATATATCTTGTGGAAAGGACGAAACACCGGTAT
CATAGGAACATCGTCAGTTTTAGAGCTAGAAATAGCAAGTTAAAATAAGGCTAGTCCGTTATCAACTTGA
AAAAGTGGCACCGAGTCGGTGCTTTTTTAAGCTTGGCGTAACTAGATCTTGAGACAAATGGCAGTATTCA
TCCACAATTTTAAAAGAAAAGGGGGGATTGGGGGGTACAGTGCAGGGGAAAGAATAGTAGACATAATAGC
AACAGACATACAAACTAAAGAATTACAAAAACAAATTACAAAAATTCAAAATTTTCGGGTTTATTACAGG
GACAGCAGAGATCCACTTTGGCGCCGGCTCGAGGGGGCCCGGGTGCAAAGATGGATAAAGTTTTAAACAG
AGAGGAATCTTTGCAGCTAATGGACCTTCTAGGTCTTGAAAGGAGTGGGAATTGGCTCCGGTGCCCGTCA
GTGGGCAGAG
